Addgene plasmid #205986: FSW_iGluSnFR3.857.GPI
Purpose: Expresses hSyn1-driven iGluSnFR3
Depositing lab: Ronald Hart. Depositing organization: Rutgers, The State University of New Jersey.
Backbone
  Vector backbone: FUGW
  Backbone size w/o insert (bp): 7944
  Total vector size (bp): 10202
  Modifications to backbone: UbiC promoter replaced with hSyn1 promoter
  Vector type: Lentiviral
Growth in bacteria
  Bacterial resistance: Ampicillin, 100 μg/mL
  Growth temperature: 30°C
  Growth strain: NEB Stable
  Copy number: Low Copy
Gene/Insert
  Gene/Insert name: iGluSnFR2.857.GPI
  Species: Synthetic
  Insert size (bp): 1791
  Promoter: hSyn1
  Cloning method: Gibson Cloning
  Sequencing primers: 5′ gggaggggaaacaggatg
Resource information
  A portion of this plasmid was derived from a plasmid made by: Recloned from Addgene # 178331
Terms and licenses: Academic/Nonprofit Terms; Industry Terms: Not Available to Industry
How to cite: FSW_iGluSnFR3.857.GPI was a gift from Ronald Hart (Addgene plasmid # 205986 ; http://n2t.net/addgene:205986 ; RRID:Addgene_205986)
