[The description below was written by a language model from this plasmid's Addgene catalogue record and pLannotate feature annotations shown in this document.]
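Description:
FSW_iGluSnFR3.857.GPI is a 10.2 kb lentiviral transfer plasmid built on the FUGW backbone, in which the original ubiquitin C promoter has been replaced by the human synapsin I (hSyn1) promoter to confine expression to neurons. It is propagated in E. coli through a ColE1/pUC-type origin with ampicillin selection, although the catalogue lists it as low copy. The backbone also carries an f1 origin and an SV40/EM7-driven bleomycin/Zeocin resistance cassette located outside the viral genome. The lentiviral portion has a CMV enhancer/promoter fused to a truncated HIV-1 5' LTR, which drives genomic RNA production in packaging cells. This is followed by the Ψ packaging signal with a gag fragment, the Rev response element for nuclear export, and the cPPT/CTS. Downstream of the payload lie a WPRE, which enhances transcript stability and expression, and a truncated LTR annotated at the 3' end with a bGH polyadenylation signal beyond it.

The roughly 1.8 kb synthetic insert, introduced by Gibson assembly and recloned from an earlier deposited plasmid, encodes a genetically encoded fluorescent glutamate sensor. An Igκ leader directs the protein into the secretory pathway. The sensor body consists of the E. coli glutamate/aspartate-binding protein GltI interrupted by a GFP-derived fluorescent domain, so that ligand binding is reported as a fluorescence change. A short C-terminal segment, matched by the annotation software to a plant protein fragment, occupies the position where the GPI anchor signal indicated by the construct name would be expected, tethering the sensor to the outer cell surface. The insert field reads "iGluSnFR2.857.GPI", whereas the plasmid name and stated purpose say iGluSnFR3; the record does not resolve this discrepancy. The construct is suited to producing lentivirus for imaging extracellular glutamate in neurons.
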