Features (pLannotate 1.2.2; 33 found; start..end, strand, type, name):
     13..601     +  misc_feature   WPRE: woodchuck hepatitis virus posttranscriptional regulatory element
    538..1119    +  CDS            nef (fragment): NEF_HV1H2 - Experimental evidence at protein level: Swiss-Prot protein existence level 1. Extracellular Nef protein targets CD4(+) T-lymphocytes for apoptosis by interacting with CXCR4 surface receptors. From Human immunodeficiency virus type 1 group M subtype B (isolate HXB2) (HIV-1).
   1126..1306    +  LTR            5' LTR (truncated): truncated 5' long terminal repeat (LTR) from HIV-1
   1338..1562    +  polyA_signal   bGH poly(A) signal: bovine growth hormone polyadenylation signal
   1566..1587    +  promoter       SV40 promoter (fragment): SV40 enhancer and early promoter
   1608..2036    +  rep_origin     f1 ori (sequence partly withheld): f1 bacteriophage origin of replication; arrow indicates direction of (+) strand synthesis
   2050..2379    +  promoter       SV40 promoter: SV40 enhancer and early promoter
   2427..2474    +  promoter       EM7 promoter: synthetic bacterial promoter&nbsp
   2493..2867    +  CDS            BleoR: antibiotic-binding protein; Sh ble from Streptoalloteichus hindustanus; confers resistance to bleomycin, phleomycin, and Zeocin™
   2877..3002    +  CDS            ble (fragment): BLE_KLEPN - Experimental evidence at protein level: Swiss-Prot protein existence level 1. Binding protein with a strong affinity to the bleomycin family of antibiotics. Binds to CL990; an antimitotic-antibiotic compound. From Klebsiella pneumoniae.
   2997..3118    +  polyA_signal   SV40 poly(A) signal: SV40 polyadenylation signal
   3191..3207    -  protein_bind   lac operator: The lac repressor binds to the lac operator to inhibit transcription in E. coli. This inhibition can be relieved by adding lactose or isopropyl-β-D-thiogalactopyranoside (IPTG). lac repressor encoded by lacI
   3215..3245    -  promoter       lac promoter: promoter for the E. coli lac operon
   3260..3281    -  protein_bind   CAP binding site: CAP binding activates transcription in the presence of cAMP. E. coli catabolite activator protein
   3294..3386    -  CDS            lacI (fragment): lac repressor; lacI; The lac repressor binds to the lac operator to inhibit transcription in E. coli. This inhibition can be relieved by adding lactose or isopropyl-β-D-thiogalactopyranoside (IPTG).
   3569..4157    -  rep_origin     ori: high-copy-number ColE1/pMB1/pBR322/pUC origin of replication
   4328..5188    -  CDS            AmpR: β-lactamase; bla; confers resistance to ampicillin, carbenicillin, and related antibiotics
   5189..5293    -  promoter       AmpR promoter: bla
   5352..5404    -  misc_feature   bom (fragment): basis of mobility region from pBR322
   5559..5938    +  enhancer       CMV enhancer: human cytomegalovirus immediate early enhancer
   5939..6138    +  promoter       CMV promoter: human cytomegalovirus (CMV) immediate early promoter
   6156..6336    +  LTR            5' LTR (truncated): truncated 5' long terminal repeat (LTR) from HIV-1
   6383..6508    +  misc_feature   HIV-1 Ψ: packaging signal of human immunodeficiency virus type 1
   6492..6855    +  CDS            HIV-1 gag (fragment): gag protein from human immunodeficiency virus 1; gag
   7001..7234    +  misc_feature   RRE: The Rev response element (RRE) of HIV-1 allows for Rev-dependent mRNA export from the nucleus to the cytoplasm.
   7611..7711    +  CDS            Rev (fragment): human immunodeficiency virus 1 (HIV-1) Rev protein; rev; enhances nuclear export of unspliced and incompletely spliced viral mRNAs
   7761..7878    +  misc_feature   cPPT/CTS: central polypurine tract and central termination sequence of HIV-1
   7944..8391    +  promoter       hSyn promoter: human synapsin I promoter; confers neuron-specific expression (Kügler et al., 2003)
   8408..8470    +  sig_peptide    Igκ leader: leader sequence from mouse immunoglobulin κ light chain
   8468..9223    +  CDS            gltI (fragment): GLTI_ECOLI - Also known as ybeJ, yzzK. Experimental evidence at protein level: Swiss-Prot protein existence level 1. Part of the ABC transporter complex GltIJKL involved in glutamate and aspartate uptake. Binds to both glutamate and aspartate. From Escherichia coli (strain K12).
   9239..9955    +  CDS            cEGFP: cEGFP is a basic (constitutively fluorescent) green fluorescent protein published in 2008, derived from Aequorea victoria.
   9968..10036   +  CDS            gltI (fragment): GLTI_ECOLI - Also known as ybeJ, yzzK. Experimental evidence at protein level: Swiss-Prot protein existence level 1. Part of the ABC transporter complex GltIJKL involved in glutamate and aspartate uptake. Binds to both glutamate and aspartate. From Escherichia coli (strain K12).
  10103..10198   +  CDS            COBL9 (fragment): COBL9_ARATH - Experimental evidence at transcript level: Swiss-Prot protein existence level 2. From Arabidopsis thaliana (Mouse-ear cress).
>Addgene plasmid #205986 | FSW_iGluSnFR3.857.GPI | addgene full sequence | sequence record 405034 | Addgene NGS Result
AAGCTTATCGATAATCAACCTCTGGATTACAAAATTTGTGAAAGATTGACTGGTATTCTTAACTATGTTG
CTCCTTTTACGCTATGTGGATACGCTGCTTTAATGCCTTTGTATCATGCTATTGCTTCCCGTATGGCTTT
CATTTTCTCCTCCTTGTATAAATCCTGGTTGCTGTCTCTTTATGAGGAGTTGTGGCCCGTTGTCAGGCAA
CGTGGCGTGGTGTGCACTGTGTTTGCTGACGCAACCCCCACTGGTTGGGGCATTGCCACCACCTGTCAGC
TCCTTTCCGGGACTTTCGCTTTCCCCCTCCCTATTGCCACGGCGGAACTCATCGCCGCCTGCCTTGCCCG
CTGCTGGACAGGGGCTCGGCTGTTGGGCACTGACAATTCCGTGGTGTTGTCGGGGAAATCATCGTCCTTT
CCTTGGCTGCTCGCCTGTGTTGCCACCTGGATTCTGCGCGGGACGTCCTTCTGCTACGTCCCTTCGGCCC
TCAATCCAGCGGACCTTCCTTCCCGCGGCCTGCTGCCGGCTCTGCGGCCTCTTCCGCGTCTTCGCCTTCG
CCCTCAGACGAGTCGGATCTCCCTTTGGGCCGCCTCCCCGCATCGATACCGTCGACCTCGAGACCTAGAA
AAACATGGAGCAATCACAAGTAGCAATACAGCAGCTACCAATGCTGATTGTGCCTGGCTAGAAGCACAAG
AGGAGGAGGAGGTGGGTTTTCCAGTCACACCTCAGGTACCTTTAAGACCAATGACTTACAAGGCAGCTGT
AGATCTTAGCCACTTTTTAAAAGAAAAGGGGGGACTGGAAGGGCTAATTCACTCCCAACGAAGACAAGAT
ATCCTTGATCTGTGGATCTACCACACACAAGGCTACTTCCCTGATTGGCAGAACTACACACCAGGGCCAG
GGATCAGATATCCACTGACCTTTGGATGGTGCTACAAGCTAGTACCAGTTGAGCAAGAGAAGGTAGAAGA
AGCCAATGAAGGAGAGAACACCCGCTTGTTACACCCTGTGAGCCTGCATGGGATGGATGACCCGGAGAGA
GAAGTATTAGAGTGGAGGTTTGACAGCCGCCTAGCATTTCATCACATGGCCCGAGAGCTGCATCCGGACT
GTACTGGGTCTCTCTGGTTAGACCAGATCTGAGCCTGGGAGCTCTCTGGCTAACTAGGGAACCCACTGCT
TAAGCCTCAATAAAGCTTGCCTTGAGTGCTTCAAGTAGTGTGTGCCCGTCTGTTGTGTGACTCTGGTAAC
TAGAGATCCCTCAGACCCTTTTAGTCAGTGTGGAAAATCTCTAGCAGGGCCCGTTTAAACCCGCTGATCA
GCCTCGACTGTGCCTTCTAGTTGCCAGCCATCTGTTGTTTGCCCCTCCCCCGTGCCTTCCTTGACCCTGG
AAGGTGCCACTCCCACTGTCCTTTCCTAATAAAATGAGGAAATTGCATCGCATTGTCTGAGTAGGTGTCA
TTCTATTCTGGGGGGTGGGGTGGGGCAGGACAGCAAGGGGGAGGATTGGGAAGACAATAGCAGGCATGCT
GGGGATGCGGTGGGCTCTATGGCTTCTGAGGCGGAAAGAACCAGCTGGGGCTCTAGGGGGTATCCCC
[124 nt withheld, positions 1608-1731]
C
[91 nt withheld, positions 1733-1823]
A
[49 nt withheld, positions 1825-1873]
CCTTTGACGTTGGAGTCCACGTTCTTT
[37 nt withheld, positions 1901-1937]
ACCCTATCTCGGTCTATTCTTTTGATTTATAAGGGATTTTGCCGATTTCGGCCTATTGGTTAAAAAATGA
GCTGATTTAACAAAAATTTAACGCGAATTAATTCTGTGGAATGTGTGTCAGTTAGGGTGTGGAAAGTCCC
CAGGCTCCCCAGCAGGCAGAAGTATGCAAAGCATGCATCTCAATTAGTCAGCAACCAGGTGTGGAAAGTC
CCCAGGCTCCCCAGCAGGCAGAAGTATGCAAAGCATGCATCTCAATTAGTCAGCAACCATAGTCCCGCCC
CTAACTCCGCCCATCCCGCCCCTAACTCCGCCCAGTTCCGCCCATTCTCCGCCCCATGGCTGACTAATTT
TTTTTATTTATGCAGAGGCCGAGGCCGCCTCTGCCTCTGAGCTATTCCAGAAGTAGTGAGGAGGCTTTTT
TGGAGGCCTAGGCTTTTGCAAAAAGCTCCCGGGAGCTTGTATATCCATTTTCGGATCTGATCAGCACGTG
TTGACAATTAATCATCGGCATAGTATATCGGCATAGTATAATACGACAAGGTGAGGAACTAAACCATGGC
CAAGTTGACCAGTGCCGTTCCGGTGCTCACCGCGCGCGACGTCGCCGGAGCGGTCGAGTTCTGGACCGAC
CGGCTCGGGTTCTCCCGGGACTTCGTGGAGGACGACTTCGCCGGTGTGGTCCGGGACGACGTGACCCTGT
TCATCAGCGCGGTCCAGGACCAGGTGGTGCCGGACAACACCCTGGCCTGGGTGTGGGTGCGCGGCCTGGA
CGAGCTGTACGCCGAGTGGTCGGAGGTCGTGTCCACGAACTTCCGGGACGCCTCCGGGCCGGCCATGACC
GAGATCGGCGAGCAGCCGTGGGGGCGGGAGTTCGCCCTGCGCGACCCGGCCGGCAACTGCGTGCACTTCG
TGGCCGAGGAGCAGGACTGACACGTGCTACGAGATTTCGATTCCACCGCCGCCTTCTATGAAAGGTTGGG
CTTCGGAATCGTTTTCCGGGACGCCGGCTGGATGATCCTCCAGCGCGGGGATCTCATGCTGGAGTTCTTC
GCCCACCCCAACTTGTTTATTGCAGCTTATAATGGTTACAAATAAAGCAATAGCATCACAAATTTCACAA
ATAAAGCATTTTTTTCACTGCATTCTAGTTGTGGTTTGTCCAAACTCATCAATGTATCTTATCATGTCTG
TATACCGTCGACCTCTAGCTAGAGCTTGGCGTAATCATGGTCATAGCTGTTTCCTGTGTGAAATTGTTAT
CCGCTCACAATTCCACACAACATACGAGCCGGAAGCATAAAGTGTAAAGCCTGGGGTGCCTAATGAGTGA
GCTAACTCACATTAATTGCGTTGCGCTCACTGCCCGCTTTCCAGTCGGGAAACCTGTCGTGCCAGCTGCA
TTAATGAATCGGCCAACGCGCGGGGAGAGGCGGTTTGCGTATTGGGCGCTCTTCCGCTTCCTCGCTCACT
GACTCGCTGCGCTCGGTCGTTCGGCTGCGGCGAGCGGTATCAGCTCACTCAAAGGCGGTAATACGGTTAT
CCACAGAATCAGGGGATAACGCAGGAAAGAACATGTGAGCAAAAGGCCAGCAAAAGGCCAGGAACCGTAA
AAAGGCCGCGTTGCTGGCGTTTTTCCATAGGCTCCGCCCCCCTGACGAGCATCACAAAAATCGACGCTCA
AGTCAGAGGTGGCGAAACCCGACAGGACTATAAAGATACCAGGCGTTTCCCCCTGGAAGCTCCCTCGTGC
GCTCTCCTGTTCCGACCCTGCCGCTTACCGGATACCTGTCCGCCTTTCTCCCTTCGGGAAGCGTGGCGCT
TTCTCATAGCTCACGCTGTAGGTATCTCAGTTCGGTGTAGGTCGTTCGCTCCAAGCTGGGCTGTGTGCAC
GAACCCCCCGTTCAGCCCGACCGCTGCGCCTTATCCGGTAACTATCGTCTTGAGTCCAACCCGGTAAGAC
ACGACTTATCGCCACTGGCAGCAGCCACTGGTAACAGGATTAGCAGAGCGAGGTATGTAGGCGGTGCTAC
AGAGTTCTTGAAGTGGTGGCCTAACTACGGCTACACTAGAAGAACAGTATTTGGTATCTGCGCTCTGCTG
AAGCCAGTTACCTTCGGAAAAAGAGTTGGTAGCTCTTGATCCGGCAAACAAACCACCGCTGGTAGCGGTG
GTTTTTTTGTTTGCAAGCAGCAGATTACGCGCAGAAAAAAAGGATCTCAAGAAGATCCTTTGATCTTTTC
TACGGGGTCTGACGCTCAGTGGAACGAAAACTCACGTTAAGGGATTTTGGTCATGAGATTATCAAAAAGG
ATCTTCACCTAGATCCTTTTAAATTAAAAATGAAGTTTTAAATCAATCTAAAGTATATATGAGTAAACTT
GGTCTGACAGTTACCAATGCTTAATCAGTGAGGCACCTATCTCAGCGATCTGTCTATTTCGTTCATCCAT
AGTTGCCTGACTCCCCGTCGTGTAGATAACTACGATACGGGAGGGCTTACCATCTGGCCCCAGTGCTGCA
ATGATACCGCGAGACCCACGCTCACCGGCTCCAGATTTATCAGCAATAAACCAGCCAGCCGGAAGGGCCG
AGCGCAGAAGTGGTCCTGCAACTTTATCCGCCTCCATCCAGTCTATTAATTGTTGCCGGGAAGCTAGAGT
AAGTAGTTCGCCAGTTAATAGTTTGCGCAACGTTGTTGCCATTGCTACAGGCATCGTGGTGTCACGCTCG
TCGTTTGGTATGGCTTCATTCAGCTCCGGTTCCCAACGATCAAGGCGAGTTACATGATCCCCCATGTTGT
GCAAAAAAGCGGTTAGCTCCTTCGGTCCTCCGATCGTTGTCAGAAGTAAGTTGGCCGCAGTGTTATCACT
CATGGTTATGGCAGCACTGCATAATTCTCTTACTGTCATGCCATCCGTAAGATGCTTTTCTGTGACTGGT
GAGTACTCAACCAAGTCATTCTGAGAATAGTGTATGCGGCGACCGAGTTGCTCTTGCCCGGCGTCAATAC
GGGATAATACCGCGCCACATAGCAGAACTTTAAAAGTGCTCATCATTGGAAAACGTTCTTCGGGGCGAAA
ACTCTCAAGGATCTTACCGCTGTTGAGATCCAGTTCGATGTAACCCACTCGTGCACCCAACTGATCTTCA
GCATCTTTTACTTTCACCAGCGTTTCTGGGTGAGCAAAAACAGGAAGGCAAAATGCCGCAAAAAAGGGAA
TAAGGGCGACACGGAAATGTTGAATACTCATACTCTTCCTTTTTCAATATTATTGAAGCATTTATCAGGG
TTATTGTCTCATGAGCGGATACATATTTGAATGTATTTAGAAAAATAAACAAATAGGGGTTCCGCGCACA
TTTCCCCGAAAAGTGCCACCTGACGTCGACGGATCGGGAGATCTCCCGATCCCCTATGGTGCACTCTCAG
TACAATCTGCTCTGATGCCGCATAGTTAAGCCAGTATCTGCTCCCTGCTTGTGTGTTGGAGGTCGCTGAG
TAGTGCGCGAGCAAAATTTAAGCTACAACAAGGCAAGGCTTGACCGACAATTGCATGAAGAATCTGCTTA
GGGTTAGGCGTTTTGCGCTGCTTCGCGATGTACGGGCCAGATATACGCGTTGACATTGATTATTGACTAG
TTATTAATAGTAATCAATTACGGGGTCATTAGTTCATAGCCCATATATGGAGTTCCGCGTTACATAACTT
ACGGTAAATGGCCCGCCTGGCTGACCGCCCAACGACCCCCGCCCATTGACGTCAATAATGACGTATGTTC
CCATAGTAACGCCAATAGGGACTTTCCATTGACGTCAATGGGTGGAGTATTTACGGTAAACTGCCCACTT
GGCAGTACATCAAGTGTATCATATGCCAAGTACGCCCCCTATTGACGTCAATGACGGTAAATGGCCCGCC
TGGCATTATGCCCAGTACATGACCTTATGGGACTTTCCTACTTGGCAGTACATCTACGTATTAGTCATCG
CTATTACCATGGTGATGCGGTTTTGGCAGTACATCAATGGGCGTGGATAGCGGTTTGACTCACGGGGATT
TCCAAGTCTCCACCCCATTGACGTCAATGGGAGTTTGTTTTGGCACCAAAATCAACGGGACTTTCCAAAA
TGTCGTAACAACTCCGCCCCATTGACGCAAATGGGCGGTAGGCGTGTACGGTGGGAGGTCTATATAAGCA
GCGCGTTTTGCCTGTACTGGGTCTCTCTGGTTAGACCAGATCTGAGCCTGGGAGCTCTCTGGCTAACTAG
GGAACCCACTGCTTAAGCCTCAATAAAGCTTGCCTTGAGTGCTTCAAGTAGTGTGTGCCCGTCTGTTGTG
TGACTCTGGTAACTAGAGATCCCTCAGACCCTTTTAGTCAGTGTGGAAAATCTCTAGCAGTGGCGCCCGA
ACAGGGACTTGAAAGCGAAAGGGAAACCAGAGGAGCTCTCTCGACGCAGGACTCGGCTTGCTGAAGCGCG
CACGGCAAGAGGCGAGGGGCGGCGACTGGTGAGTACGCCAAAAATTTTGACTAGCGGAGGCTAGAAGGAG
AGAGATGGGTGCGAGAGCGTCAGTATTAAGCGGGGGAGAATTAGATCGCGATGGGAAAAAATTCGGTTAA
GGCCAGGGGGAAAGAAAAAATATAAATTAAAACATATAGTATGGGCAAGCAGGGAGCTAGAACGATTCGC
AGTTAATCCTGGCCTGTTAGAAACATCAGAAGGCTGTAGACAAATACTGGGACAGCTACAACCATCCCTT
CAGACAGGATCAGAAGAACTTAGATCATTATATAATACAGTAGCAACCCTCTATTGTGTGCATCAAAGGA
TAGAGATAAAAGACACCAAGGAAGCTTTAGACAAGATAGAGGAAGAGCAAAACAAAAGTAAGACCACCGC
ACAGCAAGCGGCCGCTGATCTTCAGACCTGGAGGAGGAGATATGAGGGACAATTGGAGAAGTGAATTATA
TAAATATAAAGTAGTAAAAATTGAACCATTAGGAGTAGCACCCACCAAGGCAAAGAGAAGAGTGGTGCAG
AGAGAAAAAAGAGCAGTGGGAATAGGAGCTTTGTTCCTTGGGTTCTTGGGAGCAGCAGGAAGCACTATGG
GCGCAGCGTCAATGACGCTGACGGTACAGGCCAGACAATTATTGTCTGGTATAGTGCAGCAGCAGAACAA
TTTGCTGAGGGCTATTGAGGCGCAACAGCATCTGTTGCAACTCACAGTCTGGGGCATCAAGCAGCTCCAG
GCAAGAATCCTGGCTGTGGAAAGATACCTAAAGGATCAACAGCTCCTGGGGATTTGGGGTTGCTCTGGAA
AACTCATTTGCACCACTGCTGTGCCTTGGAATGCTAGTTGGAGTAATAAATCTCTGGAACAGATTTGGAA
TCACACGACCTGGATGGAGTGGGACAGAGAAATTAACAATTACACAAGCTTAATACACTCCTTAATTGAA
GAATCGCAAAACCAGCAAGAAAAGAATGAACAAGAATTATTGGAATTAGATAAATGGGCAAGTTTGTGGA
ATTGGTTTAACATAACAAATTGGCTGTGGTATATAAAATTATTCATAATGATAGTAGGAGGCTTGGTAGG
TTTAAGAATAGTTTTTGCTGTACTTTCTATAGTGAATAGAGTTAGGCAGGGATATTCACCATTATCGTTT
CAGACCCACCTCCCAACCCCGAGGGGACCCGACAGGCCCGAAGGAATAGAAGAAGAAGGTGGAGAGAGAG
ACAGAGACAGATCCATTCGATTAGTGAACGGATCGGCACTGCGTGCGCCAATTCTGCAGACAAATGGCAG
TATTCATCCACAATTTTAAAAGAAAAGGGGGGATTGGGGGGTACAGTGCAGGGGAAAGAATAGTAGACAT
AATAGCAACAGACATACAAACTAAAGAATTACAAAAACAAATTACAAAAATTCAAAATTTTCGGGTTTAT
TACAGGGACAGCAGAGATCCAGTTTGGTTAATTAACTGCAGAGGGCCCTGCGTATGAGTGCAAGTGGGTT
TTAGGACCAGGATGAGGCGGGGTGGGGGTGCCTACCTGACGACCGACCCCGACCCACTGGACAAGCACCC
AACCCCCATTCCCCAAATTGCGCATCCCCTATCAGAGAGGGGGAGGGGAAACAGGATGCGGCGAGGCGCG
TGCGCACTGCCAGCTTCAGCACCGCGGACAGTGCCTTCGCCCCCGCCTGGCGGCGCGCGCCACCGCCGCC
TCAGCACTGAAGGCGCGCTGACGTCACTCGCCGGTCCCCCGCAAACTCCCCTTCCCGGCCACCTTGGTCG
CGTCCGCGCCGCCGCCGGCCCAGCCGGACCGCACCACGCGAGGCGCGAGATAGGGGGGCACGGGCGCGAC
CATCTGCGCTGCGGCGCCGGCGACTCAGCGCTGCCTCAGTCTGCGGTGGGCAGCGGAGGAGTCGTGTCGT
GCCTGAGAGCGCAGCAAGGATCCCGCCACCATGGAGACAGACACACTCCTGCTATGGGTACTGCTGCTCT
GGGTTCCAGGTTCCACTGGTGACAGATCTGGGTCCGCCGCCGGAAGTACTCTTGATAAGATCGCTAAAAA
TGGTGTAATTGTTGTCGGCCACCGAGACTCTTCTGTGCCATTCAGCTATTATGATTCTCAACACAAAGTG
GTGGGCTATTCACAAGAGTATTCTAACGCCATTGTTGAAGCAGTTAAGAAGAAGTTGAATAAACCAGACC
TTCAAGTAAAACTCATTCCTATAACATCCCAAAACCGCATACCTCTCTTGCAAAACGGCACTTACGATTT
CGAGTGTGGGAGCACTACTAATAATGTCGAACGCCAGAAACAAGCCGCATTCTCCGACACCATCTTCGTG
GTGGGCACTCGACTGTTGACAAAGAAAGGCGGTGATATTAAGGATTTCGCAAATCTGAAGGATAAGGCAG
TCGTGGTCACCAGCGGGACCACCTCAGAAGTACTCCTTAATAAACTCAATGAAGAACAAAAGATGAATAT
GCGAATCATCTCTGCTAAGGACCACGGTGACTCTTTTCGCACATTGGAAAGTGGGCGCGCCGTAGCATTT
ATGATGGACGACTCTCTGCTCGCTGGCGAGCGCGCCAAAGCCAAAAAACCAGACGACTGGGAAATTGTAG
GTAAACCTCAAAGCCAAGAGGCATATGGCTGCATGTTGAGAAAAGATGACCCCCAATTCAAGAAACTGAT
GGACGACACTATAGCTCAGGTCCAGACTTCAGGGGAAGCTGAGAAGTGGTTTGATAAATGGTTCAAGAAC
CCAATCTTGGTAAATCATACCGTTTATATTACCGCTGACAAACAAAAGAATGGGATAAAGGCAAATTTCA
AGATTCACCATAACGTAGAGGATGGAAGCGTGCAGTTGGCAGACCATTATCAACAGAATACCCCTATTGG
CGACGGACCCGTGCTCCTCCCTGACAACCACTACTTGTCCTATCAAAGTGTTCTCTCAAAGGACCCCAAT
GAGAAGCGAGACCACATGGTACTTCTCGAATTCGTTACCGCCACCGGGAATTCACTTGGCATGGATGAAT
TGTATAAGGGGGGTACTGGCGGCAGCATGTCCAAGGGTGAGGAGCTTTTTACCGGAGTAGTACCAATTCT
CGTTGAACTTGACGGAGACGTCAACGGGCACAAGTTTAGCGTACGAGGTGAGGGGGAGGGTGATGCAACC
AACGGTAAACTTACTCTCAAATTCATATGCACTACCGGAAAGCTGCCAGTACCTTGGCCAACACTGGTCA
CTACCCTCTCCTATGGCGTTCAATGTTTTGCTCGATACCCTGACCACATGAAACAGCATGACTTCTTTAA
ATCAGCCATGCCTGAAGGGTATGTCCAGGAGCGGACTATATCATTTAAAGACGATGGAACCTATAAGACT
CGGGCTGAAGTGAAGCTCGAGGGTGACACATTGGTTAATCGGATCGAGCTTAAGGGCATAGATTTTAAAG
AAGATGGTAATATTCTTGGCCACAAATTGGAGTACAATTTTAATAATCCTTTGAACATGAACTTTGAGCT
CTCCGATGAAATGAAGGCACTCTTTAAAGAGCCAAACGACAAAGCTCTGAAACTGCAGGTCGACGAACAA
AAACTCATCTCAGAAGAGGATCTGTCAGATAACGACTACGGTAAAGATGGGTTGGCTGGGGCTTCAGGAG
GCAGACGAAATGGCGCTATAACTGTGCTCAGTTTCATAACGTTCTACGTGGCAGCATTTATGGTATTGTT
GTAGA
